Addgene plasmid #203498: pLenti-jAspSnFR3-mRuby3
Purpose: jAspSnFR3-mRuby3 in lentiviral expression vector
Depositing lab: Lucas Sullivan. Depositing organization: Fred Hutchinson Cancer Center. Publication: An engineered biosensor enables dynamic aspartate measurements in living cells. Davidsen K, Marvin JS, Aggarwal A, Brown TA, Sullivan LB. eLife. 2024 Feb 23;12:RP90024. doi: 10.7554/eLife.90024. PubMed 38393319.
Backbone
  Vector backbone: pLenti
  Vector type: Mammalian Expression, Lentiviral
  Selectable markers: Hygromycin
Growth in bacteria
  Bacterial resistance: Ampicillin, 100 μg/mL
  Growth temperature: 37°C
  Growth strain: NEB Stable
  Copy number: High Copy
Gene/Insert
  Gene/Insert name: jAspSnFR3-mRuby3
  Insert size (bp): 2355
  Promoter: CMV
  Tag / fusion protein: mRuby3 (C terminal on insert); His-tag (C terminal on insert)
  Cloning method: Gateway Cloning
  Sequencing primers: 5′ agctcgtttagtgaaccgtcagatc
Terms and licenses: Academic/Nonprofit Terms; Industry Terms: Not Available to Industry
Depositor comments: Please visit https://doi.org/10.1101/2023.06.27.546775 for bioRxiv preprint.
How to cite: pLenti-jAspSnFR3-mRuby3 was a gift from Lucas Sullivan (Addgene plasmid # 203498 ; http://n2t.net/addgene:203498 ; RRID:Addgene_203498)
