[The description below was written by a language model from this plasmid's Addgene catalogue record and pLannotate feature annotations shown in this document.]
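Description:
pLenti-jAspSnFR3-mRuby3 is a lentiviral mammalian expression plasmid of about 11.1 kb, built on a pLenti backbone by Gateway cloning, that delivers the genetically encoded aspartate biosensor jAspSnFR3 fused to the red fluorescent protein mRuby3. It is propagated in E. coli through a high-copy ColE1/pUC-type origin with ampicillin resistance (bla). The backbone also carries an f1 origin, an SV40 origin and leftover lac/lacZα, T3 and T7 cloning-vector sequences. The viral portion is organised like a third-generation transfer vector. An RSV promoter drives a truncated HIV-1 5' LTR, followed by the Ψ packaging signal with a partial gag sequence, the Rev response element for Rev-dependent export of the genomic RNA, and the cPPT/CTS. A second truncated LTR and an SV40 polyadenylation signal close the vector genome.

Between the LTRs, the CMV enhancer/promoter drives the roughly 2.4 kb insert, which is flanked by attB1 and attB2 sites left by Gateway recombination. The annotation shows the sensor architecture: a GFP-derived fluorescent protein is inserted within the E. coli glutamate/aspartate-binding protein GltI, so that ligand binding modulates green fluorescence. mRuby3 is fused at the C terminus, and as a constitutive red fluorophore it can serve as a reference signal for normalising the green signal. The record also lists a C-terminal His-tag, which the feature table does not annotate. The short PDGFRβ transmembrane match in the linker region is only a small fragment and probably a spurious hit. A WPRE downstream enhances transcript expression, and a separate PGK promoter–hygromycin resistance cassette allows selection of stably transduced cells. The construct is used to generate cell lines for dynamic measurement of aspartate levels in living cells.
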