Features (pLannotate 1.2.2; 35 found; start..end, strand, type, name):
     27..131     +  promoter       AmpR promoter: bla
    132..992     +  CDS            AmpR: β-lactamase; bla; confers resistance to ampicillin, carbenicillin, and related antibiotics
   1163..1751    +  rep_origin     ori: high-copy-number ColE1/pMB1/pBR322/pUC origin of replication
   1934..2026    +  CDS            lacI (fragment): lac repressor; lacI; The lac repressor binds to the lac operator to inhibit transcription in E. coli. This inhibition can be relieved by adding lactose or isopropyl-β-D-thiogalactopyranoside (IPTG).
   2039..2060    +  protein_bind   CAP binding site: CAP binding activates transcription in the presence of cAMP. E. coli catabolite activator protein
   2075..2105    +  promoter       lac promoter: promoter for the E. coli lac operon
   2109..2131    +  protein_bind   lac operator (fragment): The lac repressor binds to the lac operator to inhibit transcription in E. coli. This inhibition can be relieved by adding lactose or isopropyl-β-D-thiogalactopyranoside (IPTG). lac repressor encoded by lacI
   2174..2192    +  promoter       T3 promoter: promoter for bacteriophage T3 RNA polymerase
   2220..2446    +  promoter       RSV promoter: Rous sarcoma virus enhancer/promoter
   2447..2627    +  LTR            5' LTR (truncated): truncated 5' long terminal repeat (LTR) from HIV-1
   2674..2799    +  misc_feature   HIV-1 Ψ: packaging signal of human immunodeficiency virus type 1
   2783..3146    +  CDS            HIV-1 gag (fragment): gag protein from human immunodeficiency virus 1; gag
   3292..3525    +  misc_feature   RRE: The Rev response element (RRE) of HIV-1 allows for Rev-dependent mRNA export from the nucleus to the cytoplasm.
   3902..4002    +  CDS            Rev (fragment): human immunodeficiency virus 1 (HIV-1) Rev protein; rev; enhances nuclear export of unspliced and incompletely spliced viral mRNAs
   4021..4137    +  misc_feature   cPPT/CTS: central polypurine tract and central termination sequence of HIV-1
   4160..4463    +  enhancer       CMV enhancer: human cytomegalovirus immediate early enhancer
   4464..4667    +  promoter       CMV promoter: human cytomegalovirus (CMV) immediate early promoter
   4772..4796    +  protein_bind   attB1: mutant version of attB; recombination site for the Gateway® BP reaction BP Clonase™
   4849..5613    +  CDS            gltI (fragment): GLTI_ECOLI - Also known as ybeJ, yzzK. Experimental evidence at protein level: Swiss-Prot protein existence level 1. Part of the ABC transporter complex GltIJKL involved in glutamate and aspartate uptake. Binds to both glutamate and aspartate. From Escherichia coli (strain K12).
   5629..6345    +  CDS            cEGFP: cEGFP is a basic (constitutively fluorescent) green fluorescent protein published in 2008, derived from Aequorea victoria.
   6358..6426    +  CDS            gltI (fragment): GLTI_ECOLI - Also known as ybeJ, yzzK. Experimental evidence at protein level: Swiss-Prot protein existence level 1. Part of the ABC transporter complex GltIJKL involved in glutamate and aspartate uptake. Binds to both glutamate and aspartate. From Escherichia coli (strain K12).
   6454..6477    +  CDS            PDGFRβ TM domain (fragment): transmembrane domain from platelet derived growth factor receptor beta
   6481..7191    +  CDS            mRuby3: mRuby3 is a basic (constitutively fluorescent) red fluorescent protein published in 2016, derived from Entacmaea quadricolor. It has low acid sensitivity.
   7237..7261    -  protein_bind   attB2: mutant version of attB; recombination site for the Gateway® BP reaction BP Clonase™
   7292..7880    +  misc_feature   WPRE: woodchuck hepatitis virus posttranscriptional regulatory element
   7936..8435    +  promoter       PGK promoter: mouse phosphoglycerate kinase 1 promoter
   8453..9478    +  CDS            HygR: aminoglycoside phosphotransferase from E. coli; aph(4)-Ia; confers resistance to hygromycin
   9496..9774    +  CDS            yokD (fragment): YOKD_BACSU - Experimental evidence at protein level: Swiss-Prot protein existence level 1. May contribute to antibiotic resistance. From Bacillus subtilis (strain 168).
   9782..9919    +  CDS            nef (fragment): NEF_HV1LA - Experimental evidence at protein level: Swiss-Prot protein existence level 1. Extracellular Nef protein targets CD4(+) T-lymphocytes for apoptosis by interacting with CXCR4 surface receptors. From Human immunodeficiency virus type 1 group M subtype B (isolate Lai) (HIV-1).
   9905..10085   +  LTR            5' LTR (truncated): truncated 5' long terminal repeat (LTR) from HIV-1
  10157..10278   +  polyA_signal   SV40 poly(A) signal: SV40 polyadenylation signal
  10318..10453   +  rep_origin     SV40 ori: SV40 origin of replication
  10474..10492   -  promoter       T7 promoter: promoter for bacteriophage T7 RNA polymerase
  10500..10655   +  CDS            lacZα (fragment): LacZα fragment of β-galactosidase; lacZ fragment
  10660..11088   +  rep_origin     f1 ori (sequence partly withheld): f1 bacteriophage origin of replication; arrow indicates direction of (+) strand synthesis
>Addgene plasmid #203498 | pLenti-jAspSnFR3-mRuby3 | addgene full sequence | sequence record 402494 | Addgene NGS Result
TAGGTGGCACTTTTCGGGGAAATGTGCGCGGAACCCCTATTTGTTTATTTTTCTAAATACATTCAAATAT
GTATCCGCTCATGAGACAATAACCCTGATAAATGCTTCAATAATATTGAAAAAGGAAGAGTATGAGTATT
CAACATTTCCGTGTCGCCCTTATTCCCTTTTTTGCGGCATTTTGCCTTCCTGTTTTTGCTCACCCAGAAA
CGCTGGTGAAAGTAAAAGATGCTGAAGATCAGTTGGGTGCACGAGTGGGTTACATCGAACTGGATCTCAA
CAGCGGTAAGATCCTTGAGAGTTTTCGCCCCGAAGAACGTTTTCCAATGATGAGCACTTTTAAAGTTCTG
CTATGTGGCGCGGTATTATCCCGTATTGACGCCGGGCAAGAGCAACTCGGTCGCCGCATACACTATTCTC
AGAATGACTTGGTTGAGTACTCACCAGTCACAGAAAAGCATCTTACGGATGGCATGACAGTAAGAGAATT
ATGCAGTGCTGCCATAACCATGAGTGATAACACTGCGGCCAACTTACTTCTGACAACGATCGGAGGACCG
AAGGAGCTAACCGCTTTTTTGCACAACATGGGGGATCATGTAACTCGCCTTGATCGTTGGGAACCGGAGC
TGAATGAAGCCATACCAAACGACGAGCGTGACACCACGATGCCTGTAGCAATGGCAACAACGTTGCGCAA
ACTATTAACTGGCGAACTACTTACTCTAGCTTCCCGGCAACAATTAATAGACTGGATGGAGGCGGATAAA
GTTGCAGGACCACTTCTGCGCTCGGCCCTTCCGGCTGGCTGGTTTATTGCTGATAAATCTGGAGCCGGTG
AGCGTGGGTCTCGCGGTATCATTGCAGCACTGGGGCCAGATGGTAAGCCCTCCCGTATCGTAGTTATCTA
CACGACGGGGAGTCAGGCAACTATGGATGAACGAAATAGACAGATCGCTGAGATAGGTGCCTCACTGATT
AAGCATTGGTAACTGTCAGACCAAGTTTACTCATATATACTTTAGATTGATTTAAAACTTCATTTTTAAT
TTAAAAGGATCTAGGTGAAGATCCTTTTTGATAATCTCATGACCAAAATCCCTTAACGTGAGTTTTCGTT
CCACTGAGCGTCAGACCCCGTAGAAAAGATCAAAGGATCTTCTTGAGATCCTTTTTTTCTGCGCGTAATC
TGCTGCTTGCAAACAAAAAAACCACCGCTACCAGCGGTGGTTTGTTTGCCGGATCAAGAGCTACCAACTC
TTTTTCCGAAGGTAACTGGCTTCAGCAGAGCGCAGATACCAAATACTGTTCTTCTAGTGTAGCCGTAGTT
AGGCCACCACTTCAAGAACTCTGTAGCACCGCCTACATACCTCGCTCTGCTAATCCTGTTACCAGTGGCT
GCTGCCAGTGGCGATAAGTCGTGTCTTACCGGGTTGGACTCAAGACGATAGTTACCGGATAAGGCGCAGC
GGTCGGGCTGAACGGGGGGTTCGTGCACACAGCCCAGCTTGGAGCGAACGACCTACACCGAACTGAGATA
CCTACAGCGTGAGCTATGAGAAAGCGCCACGCTTCCCGAAGGGAGAAAGGCGGACAGGTATCCGGTAAGC
GGCAGGGTCGGAACAGGAGAGCGCACGAGGGAGCTTCCAGGGGGAAACGCCTGGTATCTTTATAGTCCTG
TCGGGTTTCGCCACCTCTGACTTGAGCGTCGATTTTTGTGATGCTCGTCAGGGGGGCGGAGCCTATGGAA
AAACGCCAGCAACGCGGCCTTTTTACGGTTCCTGGCCTTTTGCTGGCCTTTTGCTCACATGTTCTTTCCT
GCGTTATCCCCTGATTCTGTGGATAACCGTATTACCGCCTTTGAGTGAGCTGATACCGCTCGCCGCAGCC
GAACGACCGAGCGCAGCGAGTCAGTGAGCGAGGAAGCGGAAGAGCGCCCAATACGCAAACCGCCTCTCCC
CGCGCGTTGGCCGATTCATTAATGCAGCTGGCACGACAGGTTTCCCGACTGGAAAGCGGGCAGTGAGCGC
AACGCAATTAATGTGAGTTAGCTCACTCATTAGGCACCCCAGGCTTTACACTTTATGCTTCCGGCTCGTA
TGTTGTGTGGAATTGTGAGCGGATAACAATTTCACACAGGAAACAGCTATGACCATGATTACGCCAAGCG
CGCAATTAACCCTCACTAAAGGGAACAAAAGCTGGAGCTGCAAGCTTAATGTAGTCTTATGCAATACTCT
TGTAGTCTTGCAACATGGTAACGATGAGTTAGCAACATGCCTTACAAGGAGAGAAAAAGCACCGTGCATG
CCGATTGGTGGAAGTAAGGTGGTACGATCGTGCCTTATTAGGAAGGCAACAGACGGGTCTGACATGGATT
GGACGAACCACTGAATTGCCGCATTGCAGAGATATTGTATTTAAGTGCCTAGCTCGATACATAAACGGGT
CTCTCTGGTTAGACCAGATCTGAGCCTGGGAGCTCTCTGGCTAACTAGGGAACCCACTGCTTAAGCCTCA
ATAAAGCTTGCCTTGAGTGCTTCAAGTAGTGTGTGCCCGTCTGTTGTGTGACTCTGGTAACTAGAGATCC
CTCAGACCCTTTTAGTCAGTGTGGAAAATCTCTAGCAGTGGCGCCCGAACAGGGACTTGAAAGCGAAAGG
GAAACCAGAGGAGCTCTCTCGACGCAGGACTCGGCTTGCTGAAGCGCGCACGGCAAGAGGCGAGGGGCGG
CGACTGGTGAGTACGCCAAAAATTTTGACTAGCGGAGGCTAGAAGGAGAGAGATGGGTGCGAGAGCGTCA
GTATTAAGCGGGGGAGAATTAGATCGCGATGGGAAAAAATTCGGTTAAGGCCAGGGGGAAAGAAAAAATA
TAAATTAAAACATATAGTATGGGCAAGCAGGGAGCTAGAACGATTCGCAGTTAATCCTGGCCTGTTAGAA
ACATCAGAAGGCTGTAGACAAATACTGGGACAGCTACAACCATCCCTTCAGACAGGATCAGAAGAACTTA
GATCATTATATAATACAGTAGCAACCCTCTATTGTGTGCATCAAAGGATAGAGATAAAAGACACCAAGGA
AGCTTTAGACAAGATAGAGGAAGAGCAAAACAAAAGTAAGACCACCGCACAGCAAGCGGCCGCTGATCTT
CAGACCTGGAGGAGGAGATATGAGGGACAATTGGAGAAGTGAATTATATAAATATAAAGTAGTAAAAATT
GAACCATTAGGAGTAGCACCCACCAAGGCAAAGAGAAGAGTGGTGCAGAGAGAAAAAAGAGCAGTGGGAA
TAGGAGCTTTGTTCCTTGGGTTCTTGGGAGCAGCAGGAAGCACTATGGGCGCAGCGTCAATGACGCTGAC
GGTACAGGCCAGACAATTATTGTCTGGTATAGTGCAGCAGCAGAACAATTTGCTGAGGGCTATTGAGGCG
CAACAGCATCTGTTGCAACTCACAGTCTGGGGCATCAAGCAGCTCCAGGCAAGAATCCTGGCTGTGGAAA
GATACCTAAAGGATCAACAGCTCCTGGGGATTTGGGGTTGCTCTGGAAAACTCATTTGCACCACTGCTGT
GCCTTGGAATGCTAGTTGGAGTAATAAATCTCTGGAACAGATTTGGAATCACACGACCTGGATGGAGTGG
GACAGAGAAATTAACAATTACACAAGCTTAATACACTCCTTAATTGAAGAATCGCAAAACCAGCAAGAAA
AGAATGAACAAGAATTATTGGAATTAGATAAATGGGCAAGTTTGTGGAATTGGTTTAACATAACAAATTG
GCTGTGGTATATAAAATTATTCATAATGATAGTAGGAGGCTTGGTAGGTTTAAGAATAGTTTTTGCTGTA
CTTTCTATAGTGAATAGAGTTAGGCAGGGATATTCACCATTATCGTTTCAGACCCACCTCCCAACCCCGA
GGGGACCCGACAGGCCCGAAGGAATAGAAGAAGAAGGTGGAGAGAGAGACAGAGACAGATCCATTCGATT
AGTGAACGGATCTCGACGGTATCGGTTAACTTTTAAAAGAAAAGGGGGGATTGGGGGGTACAGTGCAGGG
GAAAGAATAGTAGACATAATAGCAACAGACATACAAACTAAAGAATTACAAAAACAAATTACAAAATTCA
AAATTTTATCGATAAGCTTGGGAGTTCCGCGTTACATAACTTACGGTAAATGGCCCGCCTGGCTGACCGC
CCAACGACCCCCGCCCATTGACGTCAATAATGACGTATGTTCCCATAGTAACGCCAATAGGGACTTTCCA
TTGACGTCAATGGGTGGAGTATTTACGGTAAACTGCCCACTTGGCAGTACATCAAGTGTATCATATGCCA
AGTACGCCCCCTATTGACGTCAATGACGGTAAATGGCCCGCCTGGCATTATGCCCAGTACATGACCTTAT
GGGACTTTCCTACTTGGCAGTACATCTACGTATTAGTCATCGCTATTACCATGGTGATGCGGTTTTGGCA
GTACATCAATGGGCGTGGATAGCGGTTTGACTCACGGGGATTTCCAAGTCTCCACCCCATTGACGTCAAT
GGGAGTTTGTTTTGGCACCAAAATCAACGGGACTTTCCAAAATGTCGTAACAACTCCGCCCCATTGACGC
AAATGGGCGGTAGGCGTGTACGGTGGGAGGTCTATATAAGCAGAGCTCGTTTAGTGAACCGTCAGATCGC
CTGGAGACGCCATCCACGCTGTTTTGACCTCCATAGAAGACACCGACTCTAGTCCAGTGTGGTGGAATTC
TGCAGATATCAACAAGTTTGTACAAAAAAGCAGGCTTTAAAGGAACCAATTCAGTCGACTGGATCCGGTA
CCGAATTCGCTTACTAAAAGCCAGGCCACCATGGGCAGATCTGCCGCAGGCAGCACGCTGGACAAAATCG
CCAAAAACGGTGTGATTGTCGTCGGTCACCGTAAATCTGCCGTGCCTTTCTCTTATTACGACAGTCAGCA
CAAAGTGGTGGGTTACTCGCAGGAATACTCCAACGCCATTGTTGAAGCAGTGAAAAAGAAACTCAACAAA
CCGGACTTGCAGGTAAAACTGATTCCGATTACCCCACAAAACCGTATTCCACTGCTGCAAAACGGCACTT
ACGATTTTGAATGTGGTTCTACCACCAACAACGTCGAACGCCAAAAACAGGCGGCTTTCTCTGACACTAT
TTTCGTGGTCGGTACGCGCCTGTTGACCAAAAAGGGTGGCGATATCAAAGATTTTGCCAACCTGAAAGAC
AAAGCCGTAGTCGTCACTTCCGGCACTACCTCTGAAGTTTTGCTCAACAAACTGAATGAAGAGCAAAAAA
TGAATATGCGCATCATCAGCGCCAAAGATCACGGTGACTCTTTCCGCACCCTGGAAAGCGGTCGTGCCGT
TGCCTTTATGATGGATGACGTGCTGCTGGCCGGTGAACGTGCGAAAGCGAAGAAACCAGACGACTGGGAA
ATCGTCGGCAAGCCGCAGTCTCAGGAGGCCTACGGTTGTATGTTGCGTAAAGATGATCCGCAGTTCAAAA
AGCTGATGGATGACACCATCGCTCAGGTGCAGACCTCCGGTGAAGCGGAAAAATGGTTTGATAAGTGGTT
CAAAAATCCAATTCTGGTGAGCCACATCGTCTATATCACCGCCGACAAGCAGAAGAACGGCATCAAGGCG
AACTTCAAGATCCACCACAACGTGGAGGACGGCAGCGTGCAGCTCGCCGACCACTACCAGCAGAACACCC
CCATCGGCGACGGCCCCGTGCTGCTGCCCGACAACCACTACCTGAGCTATCAGTCCGTGCTGAGCAAAGA
CCCCAACGAGAAGCGCGATCACATGGTCCTGCTGGAGTTCGTGACCGCCACCACGAACTCTCTCGGCATG
GACGAGCTGTACAAGGGCGGTACCGGAGGGAGCATGAGCAAGGGCGAGGAGCTGTTCACCGGGGTGGTGC
CCATCCTGGTCGAGCTGGACGGCGACGTAAACGGCCACAAGTTCAGCGTGCGCGGCGAGGGCGAGGGCGA
TGCCACCAACGGCAAGCTAACCCTGAAGCTCATCTGCACCACCGGCAAGCTGCCCGTGCCCTGGCCCACC
CTCGTGACCACCCTGGGCTACGGCGTGCAGTGCTTCGCCCGCTACCCCGACCACATGAAGCAGCACGACT
TCTTCAAGTCCGCCATGCCCGAAGGCTACGTCCAGGAGCGCACCATCAGCTTCAAGGACGACGGAACCTA
CAAGACCCGCGCCGAGGTGAAGTTAGAGGGCGACACCCTGGTGAACCGCATCGAGCTAAAGGGCATCGAC
TTCAAGGAGGACGGCAACATCCTGGGGCACAAGCTGGAGTACAACTTTAACAACCCCCTGAACATGAATT
TCGAACTGTCAGACGAAATGAAAGCACTGTTCAAAGAACCGAATGACAAGGCACTGAAACTGCAGTCTAC
CGGCTCCGGAAATGCTGTGGGCCAGGACACGCAGGAGCGTATGGTGTCTAAGGGCGAAGAGCTGATCAAG
GAAAATATGCGTATGAAGGTGGTCATGGAAGGTTCGGTCAACGGCCACCAATTCAAATGCACAGGTGAAG
GAGAAGGCAGGCCGTACGAGGGAGTGCAAACCATGAGGATCAAAGTCATCGAGGGAGGACCCCTGCCATT
TGCCTTTGACATTCTTGCCACGTCGTTCATGTATGGCAGCCGTACTTTTATCAAGTACCCGGCAGACATT
CCTGATTTCTTTAAACAGTCCTTTCCTGAGGGTTTTACTTGGGAAAGAGTTACGAGATACGAAGATGGTG
GAGTCGTCACCGTCACGCAGGACACCAGCCTTGAGGATGGCGAACTCGTTTACAACGTCAAAGTCAGAGG
GGTAAACTTTCCCTCCAATGGTCCCGTGATGCAGAAGAAGACCAAGGGTTGGGAGCCTAATACAGAGATG
ATGTATCCAGCAGATGGTGGTCTGAGGGGATACACTGATATTGCACTGAAAGTTGATGGTGGTGGCCATC
TGCATTGCAATTTCGTAACAACTTACAGGTCAAAAAAGACCGTCGGGAACATCAAGATGCCCGGTGTCCA
TGCCGTTGATCACCGCCTGGAAAGGATAGAGGAAAGTGACAATGAAACGTACGTAGTACAACGCGAAGTC
GCAGTTGCCAAGTACTCCAATCTTGGTGGTGGTATGGATGAACTTTATAAGTCCCATCACCATCACCACC
ATTAAGAATTCGAAGCTTATCGCTAGACCCAGCTTTCTTGTACAAAGTGGTTGATATCCAGCACAGTGGC
GGCCGCTCGACAATCAACCTCTGGATTACAAAATTTGTGAAAGATTGACTGGTATTCTTAACTATGTTGC
TCCTTTTACGCTATGTGGATACGCTGCTTTAATGCCTTTGTATCATGCTATTGCTTCCCGTATGGCTTTC
ATTTTCTCCTCCTTGTATAAATCCTGGTTGCTGTCTCTTTATGAGGAGTTGTGGCCCGTTGTCAGGCAAC
GTGGCGTGGTGTGCACTGTGTTTGCTGACGCAACCCCCACTGGTTGGGGCATTGCCACCACCTGTCAGCT
CCTTTCCGGGACTTTCGCTTTCCCCCTCCCTATTGCCACGGCGGAACTCATCGCCGCCTGCCTTGCCCGC
TGCTGGACAGGGGCTCGGCTGTTGGGCACTGACAATTCCGTGGTGTTGTCGGGGAAGCTGACGTCCTTTC
CATGGCTGCTCGCCTGTGTTGCCACCTGGATTCTGCGCGGGACGTCCTTCTGCTACGTCCCTTCGGCCCT
CAATCCAGCGGACCTTCCTTCCCGCGGCCTGCTGCCGGCTCTGCGGCCTCTTCCGCGTCTTCGCCTTCGC
CCTCAGACGAGTCGGATCTCCCTTTGGGCCGCCTCCCCGCCTGGAATTCTGCAGATATCCGGACTAGTGA
TCTCTCGAGGTTAACGAATTCTACCGGGTAGGGGAGGCGCTTTTCCCAAGGCAGTCTGGAGCATGCGCTT
TAGCAGCCCCGCTGGGCACTTGGCGCTACACAAGTGGCCTCTGGCCTCGCACACATTCCACATCCACCGG
TAGGCGCCAACCGGCTCCGTTCTTTGGTGGCCCCTTCGCGCCACCTTCTACTCCTCCCCTAGTCAGGAAG
TTCCCCCCCGCCCCGCAGCTCGCGTCGTGCAGGACGTGACAAATGGAAGTAGCACGTCTCACTAGTCTCG
TGCAGATGGACAGCACCGCTGAGCAATGGAAGCGGGTAGGCCTTTGGGGCAGCGGCCAATAGCAGCTTTG
CTCCTTCGCTTTCTGGGCTCAGAGGCTGGGAAGGGGTGGGTCCGGGGGCGGGCTCAGGGGCGGGCTCAGG
GGCGGGGCGGGCGCCCGAAGGTCCTCCGGAGGCCCGGCATTCTGCACGCTTCAAAAGCGCACGTCTGCCG
CGCTGTTCTCCTCTTCCTCATCTCCGGGCCTTTCGACCTGCATCCCGCCACCATGAAAAAGCCTGAACTC
ACCGCGACGTCTGTCGAGAAGTTTCTGATCGAAAAGTTCGACAGCGTCTCCGACCTGATGCAGCTCTCGG
AGGGCGAAGAATCTCGTGCTTTCAGCTTCGATGTAGGAGGGCGTGGATATGTCCTGCGGGTAAATAGCTG
CGCCGATGGTTTCTACAAAGATCGTTATGTTTATCGGCACTTTGCATCGGCCGCGCTCCCGATTCCGGAA
GTGCTTGACATTGGGGAATTCAGCGAGAGCCTGACCTATTGCATCTCCCGCCGTGCACAGGGTGTCACGT
TGCAAGACCTGCCTGAAACCGAACTGCCCGCTGTTCTGCAGCCGGTCGCGGAGGCCATGGATGCGATCGC
TGCGGCCGATCTTAGCCAGACGAGCGGGTTCGGCCCATTCGGACCGCAAGGAATCGGTCAATACACTACA
TGGCGTGATTTCATATGCGCGATTGCTGATCCCCATGTGTATCACTGGCAAACTGTGATGGACGACACCG
TCAGTGCGTCCGTCGCGCAGGCTCTCGATGAGCTGATGCTTTGGGCCGAGGACTGCCCCGAAGTCCGGCA
CCTCGTGCACGCGGATTTCGGCTCCAACAATGTCCTGACGGACAATGGCCGCATAACAGCGGTCATTGAC
TGGAGCGAGGCGATGTTCGGGGATTCCCAATACGAGGTCGCCAACATCTTCTTCTGGAGGCCGTGGTTGG
CTTGTATGGAGCAGCAGACGCGCTACTTCGAGCGGAGGCATCCGGAGCTTGCAGGATCGCCGCGGCTCCG
GGCGTATATGCTCCGCATTGGTCTTGACCAACTCTATCAGAGCTTGGTTGACGGCAATTTCGATGATGCA
GCTTGGGCGCAGGGTCGATGCGACGCAATCGTCCGATCCGGAGCCGGGACTGTCGGGCGTACACAAATCG
CCCGCAGAAGCGCGGCCGTCTGGACCGATGGCTGTGTAGAAGTACTCGCCGATAGTGGAAACCGACGCCC
CAGCACTCGTCCGAGGGCAAAGGAATAGAGTAGATGCCGACCGAACAAGAGCTGATTTCGAGAACGCCTC
AGCCAGCAACTCGCGCGAGCCTAGCAAGGCAAATGCGAGAGAACGGCCTTACGCTTGGTGGCACAGTTCT
CGTCCACAGTTCGCTAAGCTCGCTCGGCTGGGTCGCGGGAGGGCCGGTCGCAGTGATTCAGGCCCTTCTG
GATTGTGTTGGTCCCCAGGGCACGATTGTCATGCCCACGCACTCGGGTGATCTGACTGATCCCGCAGATT
GGAGATCGCCGCCCGTGCCTGCCGATTGGGTGCAGATCCGTCGAGGGCCCGGTACCTTTAAGACCAATGA
CTTACAAGGCAGCTGTAGATCTTAGCCACTTTTTAAAAGAAAAGGGGGGACTGGAAGGGCTAGCTCACTC
CCAACGAAGACAAGATCTGCTTTTTGCTTGTACTGGGTCTCTCTGGTTAGACCAGATCTGAGCCTGGGAG
CTCTCTGGCTAACTAGGGAACCCACTGCTTAAGCCTCAATAAAGCTTGCCTTGAGTGCTTCAAGTAGTGT
GTGCCCGTCTGTTGTGTGACTCTGGTAACTAGAGATCCCTCAGACCCTTTTAGTCAGTGTGGAAAATCTC
TAGCAGTAGTAGTTCATGTCATCTTATTATTCAGTATTTATAACTTGCAAAGAAATGAATATCAGAGAGT
GAGAGGAACTTGTTTATTGCAGCTTATAATGGTTACAAATAAAGCAATAGCATCACAAATTTCACAAATA
AAGCATTTTTTTCACTGCATTCTAGTTGTGGTTTGTCCAAACTCATCAATGTATCTTATCATGTCTGGCT
CTAGCTATCCCGCCCCTAACTCCGCCCATCCCGCCCCTAACTCCGCCCAGTTCCGCCCATTCTCCGCCCC
ATGGCTGACTAATTTTTTTTATTTATGCAGAGGCCGAGGCCGCCTCGGCCTCTGAGCTATTCCAGAAGTA
GTGAGGAGGCTTTTTTGGAGGCCTAGGGACGTACCCAATTCGCCCTATAGTGAGTCGTATTACGCGCGCT
CACTGGCCGTCGTTTTACAACGTCGTGACTGGGAAAACCCTGGCGTTACCCAACTTAATCGCCTTGCAGC
ACATCCCCCTTTCGCCAGCTGGCGTAATAGCGAAGAGGCCCGCACCGATCGCCCTTCCCAACAGTTGCGC
AGCCTGAATGGCGAATGGG
[124 nt withheld, positions 10660-10783]
C
[91 nt withheld, positions 10785-10875]
A
[49 nt withheld, positions 10877-10925]
CCTTTGACGTTGGAGTCCACGTTCTTT
[37 nt withheld, positions 10953-10989]
ACCCTATCTCGGTCTATTCTTTTGATTTATAAGGGATTTTGCCGATTTCGGCCTATTGGTTAAAAAATGA
GCTGATTTAACAAAAATTTAACGCGAATTTTAACAAAATATTAACGCTTACAATT
